Addgene plasmid #148158: pAc5.1B-lambdaN-HA-Dm4E-T_1-511-FWKtoAAA-V5His6_Z
Purpose: Insect Expression of Dm4E-T_1-511-FWKtoAAA
Depositing lab: Elisa Izaurralde. Depositing organization: Max Planck Institute for Developmental Biology. Publication: 4E-BPs require non-canonical 4E-binding motifs and a lateral surface of eIF4E to repress translation. Igreja C, Peter D, Weiler C, Izaurralde E. Nat Commun. 2014 Sep 2;5:4790. doi: 10.1038/ncomms5790. PubMed 25179781.
Backbone
  Vector backbone: Unknown
  Vector type: Insect Expression
Growth in bacteria
  Bacterial resistance: Ampicillin, 100 μg/mL
  Growth temperature: 37°C
  Growth strain: DH5alpha
  Copy number: Low Copy
Gene/Insert
  Gene/Insert name: Dm4E-T_1-511-FWKtoAAA (alt name: 4E-T)
  Species: D. melanogaster (fly)
  Mutation: two non silent mutations L127S, annotated as EST, and P329R compared to CG32016 isoform C. NCBI:NM_166798.1
  Entrez Gene: 4E-T (a.k.a. Dmel_CG32016, CG11097, CG11232, CG32016, Dm4E-T, Dmel\CG32016)
  Cloning method: Unknown
Terms and licenses: Academic/Nonprofit Terms; Industry Terms: Not Available to Industry
Depositor comments: Plasmids from this collection were made available to the research community and donated after the lab closed. Please note that the sequence provided by the depositing laboratory may be theoretical/predicted or based on Sanger sequencing results. There may be discrepancies between sequencing results obtained by Addgene and the depositor sequence. If an Addgene verified sequence is not available, please contact before placing your order to request that our lab fully sequence the plasmid.
How to cite: pAc5.1B-lambdaN-HA-Dm4E-T_1-511-FWKtoAAA-V5His6_Z was a gift from Elisa Izaurralde (Addgene plasmid # 148158 ; http://n2t.net/addgene:148158 ; RRID:Addgene_148158)
