[The description below was written by a language model from this plasmid's Addgene catalogue record and pLannotate feature annotations shown in this document.]
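Description:
pAc5.1B-lambdaN-HA-Dm4E-T_1-511-FWKtoAAA-V5His6_Z is a 7,007 nt insect expression plasmid. The catalogue lists the backbone as unknown, although the name and annotated parts point to a pAc5.1-type vector. It is propagated in E. coli through a ColE1/pUC-family origin and selected with ampicillin via the bla gene and its own promoter. The repository lists it as low copy, whereas the origin is annotated as a high-copy type. A partial tetracycline-resistance coding fragment and a small piece of SV40 large T antigen also appear; these are probably non-functional backbone remnants. No marker for selection in insect cells is annotated.

Expression is driven by the constitutive Drosophila melanogaster actin 5C promoter and terminated by an SV40 polyadenylation signal. The open reading frame encodes a fragment of Drosophila 4E-T (CG32016), residues 1–511 according to the name. 4E-T is an eIF4E-binding protein associated with translational repression and mRNA storage in P-bodies. The annotation shows a short HA epitope match upstream of the insert and a V5 tag downstream. The name also indicates an N-terminal lambdaN peptide and a C-terminal His6 tag, neither of which was picked up by the feature table. LambdaN peptides are commonly used to tether a fusion protein to reporter mRNAs carrying BoxB hairpins.

"FWKtoAAA" denotes a triple alanine substitution, but the record does not give the positions or the motif affected. The depositor also notes two non-silent differences from the reference isoform C, L127S and P329R. Given the associated study on 4E-binding motifs, the plasmid was presumably used as a mutant in tethering or interaction assays in Drosophila cultured cells. The depositor sequence may be theoretical rather than fully verified.
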