Features (pLannotate 1.2.2; 10 found; start..end, strand, type, name):
     56..2568    +  promoter       Ac5 promoter: Drosophila melanogaster actin 5C promoter
   2678..2704    +  CDS            3xHA (fragment): three tandem HA epitope tags
   2723..4255    +  CDS            4E-T (fragment): 4ET_DROME - Experimental evidence at protein level: Swiss-Prot protein existence level 1. eIF4E1-binding protein that regulates translation and stability of mRNAs in processing bodies (P-bodies) (By similarity). Probably plays a role in P-bodies to coordinate the storage of translationally inactive mRNAs in the cytoplasm and prevent their degradation (By similarity). Acts as a binding platform for multiple RNA-binding proteins. Required for the formation of P-bodies (By similarity). From Drosophila melanogaster (Fruit fly).
   4292..4333    +  CDS            V5 tag: epitope tag from simian virus 5
   4433..4567    -  polyA_signal   SV40 poly(A) signal: SV40 polyadenylation signal
   4590..4674    -  CDS            large T antigen (fragment): large T antigen from SV40 (simian virus 40)
   4675..5145    +  CDS            TcR (fragment): tetracycline efflux protein; tet; confers resistance to tetracycline
   5189..5777    -  rep_origin     ori: high-copy-number ColE1/pMB1/pBR322/pUC origin of replication
   5948..6808    -  CDS            AmpR: β-lactamase; bla; confers resistance to ampicillin, carbenicillin, and related antibiotics
   6809..6913    -  promoter       AmpR promoter: bla
>Addgene plasmid #148158 | pAc5.1B-lambdaN-HA-Dm4E-T_1-511-FWKtoAAA-V5His6_Z | depositor full sequence | sequence record 290606 | Full Sequence
CTTCAAGGAATTAATTCTATATTCTAAAAACACAAATGATACTTCTAAAAAAAATCATGAATGGCATCAA
CTCTGAATCAAATCTTTGCAGATGCACCTACTTCTCATTTCCACTGTCACATCATTTTTCCAGATCTCGC
TGCCTGTTATGTGGCCCACAAACCAAGACACGTTTTATGGCCATTAAAGCTGGCTGATCGTCGCCAAACA
CCAAATACATATCAATATGTACATTCGAGAAAGAAGCGATCAAAGAAGCGTCTTCGGGCGAGTAGGAGAA
TGCGGAGGAGAAGGAGAACGAGCTGATCTAGTATCTCTCCACAATCCAATGCCAACTGACCAACTGGCCA
TATTCGGAGCAATTTGAAGCCAATTTCCATCGCCTGGCGATCGCTCCATTCTTGGCTATATGTTTTTCAC
CGTTCCCGGGGCCATTTTCAAAGACTCGTCGGTAAGATAAGATTGTGTCACTCGCTGTCTCTCTTCATTT
GTCGAAGAATGCTGAGGAATTTCGCGATGACGTCGGCGAGTATTTTGAAGAATGAGAATAATTTGTATTT
ATACGAAAATCAGTTAGTGGAATTTTCTACAAAAACATGTTATCTATAGATAATTTTGTTGCAAAATATG
TTGACTATGACAAAGATTGTATGTATATACCTTTAATGTATTCTCATTTTCTTATGTATTTATAATGGCA
ATGATGATACTGATGATATTTTAAGATGATGCCAGACCACAGGCTGATTTCTGCGTCTTTTGCCGAACGC
AGTGCATGTGCGGTTGTTGTTTTTTGGAATAGTTTCAATTTTCGGACTGTCCGCTTTGATTTCAGTTTCT
TGGCTTATTCAAAAAGCAAAGTAAAGCCAAAAAAGCGAGATGGCAATACCAAATGCGGCAAAACGGTAGT
GGAAGGAAAGGGGTGCGGGGCAGCGGAAGGAAGGGTGGGGCGGGGCGTGGCGGGGTCTGTGGCTGGGCGC
GACGTCACCGACGTTGGAGCCACTCCTTTGACCATGTGTGCGTGTGTGTATTATTCGTGTCTCGCCACTC
GCCGGTTGTTTTTTTCTTTTTATCTCGCTCTCTCTAGCGCCATCTCGTACGCATGCTCAACGCACCGCAT
GTTGCCGTGTCCTTTATGCGTCATTTTGGCTCGAAATAGGCAATTATTTAAACAAAGATTAGTCAACGAA
AACGCTAAAATAAATAAGTCTACAATATGGTTACTTATTGCCATGTGTGTGCAGCCAACGATAGCAACAA
AAGCAACAACACAGTGGCTTTCCCTCTTTCACTTTTTGTTTGCAAGCGCGTGCGAGCAAGACGGCACGAC
CGGCAAACGCAATTACGCTGACAAAGAGCAGACGAAGTTTTGGCCGAAAAACATCAAGGCGCCTGATACG
AATGCATTTGCAATAACAATTGCGATATTTAATATTGTTTATGAAGCTGTTTGACTTCAAAACACACAAA
AAAAAAAATAAAACAAATTATTTGAAAGAGAATTAGGAATCGGACAGCTTATCGTTACGGGCTAACAGCA
CACCGAGACGAAATAGCTTACCTGACGTCACAGCCTCTGGAAGAACTGCCGCCAAGCAGAGAGAGAGAGA
AAAAGAGGGAGAGCAGCTTAGACCGCATGTGCTTGTGTGTGAGGCGTCTCTCTCTTCGTCTCCTGTTTGC
GCAAACGCATAGACTGCACTGAGAAAATCGATTACCTATTTTTTATGAATGAATATTTGCACTATTACTA
TTCAAAACTATTAAGATAGCAATCACATTCAATAGCCAAATACTATACCACCTGAGCGATGCAACGAAAT
GATCAATTTGAGCAAAAATGCTGCATATTTAGGACGGCATCATTATAGAAATGCTTCTTGCTGTGTACTT
TTCTCTCGTCTGGCAGCTGTTTCGCCGTTATTGTTAAAACCGGCTTAAGTTAGGTGTGTTTTCTACGACT
AGTGATGCCCCTACTAGAAGATGTGTGTTGCACAAATGTCCCTGAATAACCAATTTGAAGTGCAGATAGC
AGTAAACGTAAGCTAATATGAATATTATTTAACTGTAATGTTTTAATATCGCTGGACATTACTAATAAAC
CCACTATAAACACATGTACATATGTATGTTTTGGCATACAATGAGTAGTTGGGGAAAAAATGTGTAAAAG
CACCGTGACCATCACAGCATAAAGATAACCAGCTGAAGTATCGAATATGAGTAACCCCCAAATTGAATCA
CATGCCGCAACTGATAGGACCCATGGAAGTACACTCTTCATGGCGATATACAAGACACACACAAGCACGA
ACACCCAGTTGCGGAGGAAATTCTCCGTAAATGAAAACCCAATCGGCGAACAATTCATACCCATATATGG
TAAAAGTTTTGAACGCGACTTGAGAGCGGAGAGCATTGCGGCTGATAAGGTTTTAGCGCTAAGCGGGCTT
TATAAAACGGGCTGCGGGACCAGTTTTCATATCACTACCGTTTGAGTTCTTGTGCTGTGTGGATACTCCT
CCCGACACAAAGCCGCTCCATCAGCCAGCAGTCGTCTAATCCAGAGACCCCGGATCGGGGTACCAACATG
GACGCACAAACACGACGACGTGAGCGTCGCGCTGAGAAACAAGCTCAATGGAAAGCTGCAAACGGTGGAT
CTCCTCCACATATGGCTTACCCATACGATGTTCCAGATTACGCTCCTCCAAGCTTGAATTCTATGGATAC
ATCAAAGATTAGTGCCAGGTACTCGAAAGTAGACCTGTTAGCTCTAAGATATGAAGGTAAAAGTCGACAG
CGCCCGCAATGTTCAACACGACTTGAATTGCAGACGCTAGGTGCGGCGGCGATTAATCTGAACACAGCTG
CGTTAACCGTGTCCAGCGCCTATTCTAATCAAAACAAGAATCGACTTTCTCCAGAAGCAGATAACTCGAG
CTTAATTTGTTCCAATAGTAGCTCAATAAGTTCACGTCGCGCTATGAGAAATCGAGAACGGGCAAACAAC
TATTACCAGCGCTTCGTACCTACCGATTCTCTTCTAATAAGTGGGGAGGATAAAGATAAGGATGCGCTTT
CTCATGGACAGCCCTATAAGTCGAATATCATCGATCACCGTAGCATATCATCTTCACATTTAATGCCGGC
ATTTGCAAAGAGGCGTTTTGTCATATCGAAAGGCAGCAACAGCGAGGAAAGCAACGAGGGGATAAACACT
TGTGCAAGCAAGGGCAAGGCAGCCAGTTCGCCTAGCCGTAAGGGTAGCGAGTTGGATACTGCTGAGACAT
GTTTGAATTTTGTTCAGCCGGATCACGACCAATGCATGTCATCTTCACCTACATTTTCAACATCCCGCCA
AGAAAGGCGGATTGGTAGCGGTCGGCTGTTGCCAAGAAGTGATAATTGGGATTACAAAAACGAAAAGACC
GTAGAAGCCAGCATTGAGAATGAAAAGGAAACATCTCCAAATGGATCTGGAAGTACAAGCAGTCTTAATC
AGCACAATCAAAGCCAACATCGTTCTCGAACATTCAGTGGAAGGTTAGTTGAACGTGTTCCCGAAGTCAC
AGATCGTCGTTTTCAATATGACTCCAAAAAGTCTTTTGATCGTCAGGGAATTAATAATCGACGCATTTCT
GGTAAGGAGCCTTTCAGTACTCAAAGCCGAAGCAAGCGTGGCAATTCCTATCTCATTCACGAAGAACGTG
AATGGTTCAGTGCAGGACCTAAATCACAGCTAGAAACTATTGATCTACACGGGTTTGAAGACCTGGAAAA
AAACGAAGAGCGATCCGTAACTGAAGATAAAAATAATCAAATTCAACAACTTGATAAAAATTTAGACGCG
CAAGCAAGCAAAGATGAAGCTTCGATGAGAAACAGCAATGATAGTTTAAATTTCCGCGAAGTCATTCCAA
GTGATGAAAAGAAGCACACTGACGAAAATGTAGTGACTTCTATTCAAAACTCAACAGATCTCGGCCATCC
CAATAAAAACAAACCAATTCAGATGCAGCCCAGTCAGAATCCTGAAAGTGAATTTAATTTTGATGCCTTT
CTTAATATGCATCCCTTGGATAATTCCGTTTTGAGTAATGATGAAACTGGAAAAAGTGACTCAAAAGGAA
CATCCCGTTTTAGCCGATGGTTTCGACAAAAAGAAGCTGCAAATAATAATGAGTTTCCAGGGTTTCGGGA
ATCGCATGCTCAAGAAAAACGTGGTATTCCAAGTGTTAAGGATCTGGAAGCTCAAGGCGGCCGCTCGAGT
CTAGAGGGCCCGCGGTTCGAAGGTAAGCCTATCCCTAACCCTCTCCTCGGTCTCGATTCTACGCGTACCG
GTCATCATCACCATCACCATTGAGTTTAAACCCGCTGATCAGCCTCGACTGTGCCTTCTAAGGCCTGAGC
TCGCTGATCAGCCTCGATCGAGGATCCAGACATGATAAGATACATTGATGAGTTTGGACAAACCACAACT
AGAATGCAGTGAAAAAAATGCTTTATTTGTGAAATTTGTGATGCTATTGCTTTATTTGTAACCATTATAA
GCTGCAATAAACAAGTTAACAACAACAATTGCATTCATTTTATGTTTCAGGTTCAGGGGGAGGTGTGGGA
GGTTTTTTAAAGCAAGTAAAACCTCTACAAATGTGGTATGGCTGATTATGATCAGTCGACCGATGCCCTT
GAGAGCCTTCAACCCAGTCAGCTCCTTCCGGTGGGCGCGGGGCATGACTATCGTCGCCGCACTTATGACT
GTCTTCTTTATCATGCAACTCGTAGGACAGGTGCCGGCAGCGCTCTGGGTCATTTTCGGCGAGGACCGCT
TTCGCTGGAGCGCGACGATGATCGGCCTGTCGCTTGCGGTATTCGGAATCTTGCACGCCCTCGCTCAAGC
CTTCGTCACTGGTCCCGCCACCAAACGTTTCGGCGAGAAGCAGGCCATTATCGCCGGCATGGCGGCCGAC
GCGCTGGGCTACGTCTTGCTGGCGTTCGCGACGCGAGGCTGGATGGCCTTCCCCATTATGATTCTTCTCG
CTTCCGGCGGCATCGGGATGCCCGCGTTGCAGGCCATGCTGTCCAGGCAGGTAGATGACGACCATCAGGG
ACAGCTTCAAGGATCGCTCGCGGCTCTTACCAGCCAGCAAAAGGCCAGGAACCGTAAAAAGGCCGCGTTG
CTGGCGTTTTTCCATAGGCTCCGCCCCCCTGACGAGCATCACAAAAATCGACGCTCAAGTCAGAGGTGGC
GAAACCCGACAGGACTATAAAGATACCAGGCGTTTCCCCCTGGAAGCTCCCTCGTGCGCTCTCCTGTTCC
GACCCTGCCGCTTACCGGATACCTGTCCGCCTTTCTCCCTTCGGGAAGCGTGGCGCTTTCTCAATGCTCA
CGCTGTAGGTATCTCAGTTCGGTGTAGGTCGTTCGCTCCAAGCTGGGCTGTGTGCACGAACCCCCCGTTC
AGCCCGACCGCTGCGCCTTATCCGGTAACTATCGTCTTGAGTCCAACCCGGTAAGACACGACTTATCGCC
ACTGGCAGCAGCCACTGGTAACAGGATTAGCAGAGCGAGGTATGTAGGCGGTGCTACAGAGTTCTTGAAG
TGGTGGCCTAACTACGGCTACACTAGAAGGACAGTATTTGGTATCTGCGCTCTGCTGAAGCCAGTTACCT
TCGGAAAAAGAGTTGGTAGCTCTTGATCCGGCAAACAAACCACCGCTGGTAGCGGTGGTTTTTTTGTTTG
CAAGCAGCAGATTACGCGCAGAAAAAAAGGATCTCAAGAAGATCCTTTGATCTTTTCTACGGGGTCTGAC
GCTCAGTGGAACGAAAACTCACGTTAAGGGATTTTGGTCATGAGATTATCAAAAAGGATCTTCACCTAGA
TCCTTTTAAATTAAAAATGAAGTTTTAAATCAATCTAAAGTATATATGAGTAAACTTGGTCTGACAGTTA
CCAATGCTTAATCAGTGAGGCACCTATCTCAGCGATCTGTCTATTTCGTTCATCCATAGTTGCCTGACTC
CCCGTCGTGTAGATAACTACGATACGGGAGGGCTTACCATCTGGCCCCAGTGCTGCAATGATACCGCGAG
ACCCACGCTCACCGGCTCCAGATTTATCAGCAATAAACCAGCCAGCCGGAAGGGCCGAGCGCAGAAGTGG
TCCTGCAACTTTATCCGCCTCCATCCAGTCTATTAATTGTTGCCGGGAAGCTAGAGTAAGTAGTTCGCCA
GTTAATAGTTTGCGCAACGTTGTTGCCATTGCTGCAGGCATCGTGGTGTCACGCTCGTCGTTTGGTATGG
CTTCATTCAGCTCCGGTTCCCAACGATCAAGGCGAGTTACATGATCCCCCATGTTGTGCAAAAAAGCGGT
TAGCTCCTTCGGTCCTCCGATCGTTGTCAGAAGTAAGTTGGCCGCAGTGTTATCACTCATGGTTATGGCA
GCACTGCATAATTCTCTTACTGTCATGCCATCCGTAAGATGCTTTTCTGTGACTGGTGAGTACTCAACCA
AGTCATTCTGAGAATAGTGTATGCGGCGACCGAGTTGCTCTTGCCCGGCGTCAACACGGGATAATACCGC
GCCACATAGCAGAACTTTAAAAGTGCTCATCATTGGAAAACGTTCTTCGGGGCGAAAACTCTCAAGGATC
TTACCGCTGTTGAGATCCAGTTCGATGTAACCCACTCGTGCACCCAACTGATCTTCAGCATCTTTTACTT
TCACCAGCGTTTCTGGGTGAGCAAAAACAGGAAGGCAAAATGCCGCAAAAAAGGGAATAAGGGCGACACG
GAAATGTTGAATACTCATACTCTTCCTTTTTCAATATTATTGAAGCATTTATCAGGGTTATTGTCTCATG
AGCGGATACATATTTGAATGTATTTAGAAAAATAAACAAATAGGGGTTCCGCGCACATTTCCCCGAAAAG
TGCCACCTGACGTCTAAGAAACCATTATTATCATGACATTAACCTATAAAAATAGGCGTATCACGAGGCC
CTTTCGT
